LOCUS       Exported 7668 bp ds-DNA circular SYN 12-MAY-2021
DEFINITION  synthetic circular DNA
ACCESSION   .
VERSION     .
KEYWORDS    pAG413GPD-ccdB-HA
SOURCE      synthetic DNA construct
  ORGANISM  synthetic DNA construct
REFERENCE   1 (bases 1 to 7668)
  TITLE     S cerevisiae Advanced Gateway Destination Vectors
REFERENCE   2 (bases 1 to 7668)
  AUTHORS   .
  TITLE     Direct Submission
  JOURNAL   Exported May 12, 2021 from SnapGene Server 1.1.58
            http://www.snapgene.com
FEATURES             Location/Qualifiers
     source          1..7668
                     /organism="synthetic DNA construct"
                     /mol_type="other DNA"
     primer_bind     complement(10..28)
                     /label=pBRforEco
                     /note="pBR322 vectors, upsteam of EcoRI site, forward
                     primer"
     misc_feature    70..573
                     /label=CEN/ARS
                     /note="S. cerevisiae CEN6 centromere fused to an
                     autonomously replicating sequence"
     promoter        610..714
                     /gene="bla"
                     /label=AmpR promoter
     CDS             715..1575
                     /codon_start=1
                     /gene="bla"
                     /product="beta-lactamase"
                     /label=AmpR
                     /note="confers resistance to ampicillin, carbenicillin, and
                     related antibiotics"
                     /translation="MSIQHFRVALIPFFAAFCLPVFAHPETLVKVKDAEDQLGARVGYI
                     ELDLNSGKILESFRPEERFPMMSTFKVLLCGAVLSRIDAGQEQLGRRIHYSQNDLVEYS
                     PVTEKHLTDGMTVRELCSAAITMSDNTAANLLLTTIGGPKELTAFLHNMGDHVTRLDRW
                     EPELNEAIPNDERDTTMPVAMATTLRKLLTGELLTLASRQQLIDWMEADKVAGPLLRSA
                     LPAGWFIADKSGAGERGSRGIIAALGPDGKPSRIVVIYTTGSQATMDERNRQIAEIGAS
                     LIKHW"
     primer_bind     complement(933..952)
                     /label=Amp-R
                     /note="Ampicillin resistance gene, reverse primer"
     rep_origin      1746..2334
                     /direction=RIGHT
                     /label=ori
                     /note="high-copy-number ColE1/pMB1/pBR322/pUC origin of
                     replication"
     primer_bind     2235..2254
                     /label=pBR322ori-F
                     /note="pBR322 origin, forward primer"
     primer_bind     2488..2505
                     /label=L4440
                     /note="L4440 vector, forward primer"
     promoter        2658..2688
                     /label=lac promoter
                     /note="promoter for the E. coli lac operon"
     protein_bind    2696..2712
                     /label=lac operator
                     /bound_moiety="lac repressor encoded by lacI"
                     /note="The lac repressor binds to the lac operator to
                     inhibit transcription in E. coli. This inhibition can be
                     relieved by adding lactose or
                     isopropyl-beta-D-thiogalactopyranoside (IPTG)."
     primer_bind     2701..2723
                     /label=M13/pUC Reverse
                     /note="In lacZ gene"
     primer_bind     2720..2736
                     /label=M13 rev
                     /note="common sequencing primer, one of multiple similar
                     variants"
     primer_bind     2720..2736
                     /label=M13 Reverse
                     /note="In lacZ gene. Also called M13-rev"
     primer_bind     2755..2775
                     /label=T3
                     /note="T3 promoter, forward primer"
     promoter        2757..2775
                     /label=T3 promoter
                     /note="promoter for bacteriophage T3 RNA polymerase"
     promoter        2804..3447
                     /gene="S. cerevisiae TDH3"
                     /label=GAP promoter
                     /note="promoter for glyceraldehyde-3-phosphate
                     dehydrogenase"
     primer_bind     3341..3364
                     /label=GPDpro-F
                     /note="S. cerevisiae GPD promoter, forward primer"
     primer_bind     3453..3469
                     /label=SK primer
                     /note="common sequencing primer, one of multiple similar
                     variants"
     primer_bind     3453..3469
                     /label=pBluescriptSK
                     /note="For pBluescript vector"
     protein_bind    3477..3601
                     /gene="mutant version of attR"
                     /label=attR1
                     /bound_moiety="LR Clonase(TM)"
                     /note="recombination site for the Gateway(R) LR reaction"
     promoter        3626..3656
                     /label=lac UV5 promoter
                     /note="E. coli lac promoter with an ""up"" mutation"
     CDS             3710..4369
                     /codon_start=1
                     /gene="cat"
                     /product="chloramphenicol acetyltransferase"
                     /label=CmR
                     /note="confers resistance to chloramphenicol"
                     /translation="MEKKITGYTTVDISQWHRKEHFEAFQSVAQCTYNQTVQLDITAFL
                     KTVKKNKHKFYPAFIHILARLMNAHPEFRMAMKDGELVIWDSVHPCYTVFHEQTETFSS
                     LWSEYHDDFRQFLHIYSQDVACYGENLAYFPKGFIENMFFVSANPWVSFTSFDLNVANM
                     DNFFAPVFTMGKYYTQGDKVLMPLAIQVHHAVCDGFHVGRMLNELQQYCDEWQGGA"
     primer_bind     complement(3776..3795)
                     /label=CAT-R
                     /note="Chloramphenicol resistance gene, reverse primer"
     CDS             4714..5019
                     /codon_start=1
                     /gene="ccdB"
                     /product="CcdB, a bacterial toxin that poisons DNA gyrase"
                     /label=ccdB
                     /note="Plasmids containing the ccdB gene cannot be
                     propagated in standard E. coli strains."
                     /translation="MQFKVYTYKRESRYRLFVDVQSDIIDTPGRRMVIPLASARLLSDK
                     VSRELYPVVHIGDESWRMMTTDMASVPVSVIGEEVADLSHRENDIKNAINLMFWGI"
     primer_bind     4898..4917
                     /label=ccdB-fwd
                     /note="ccdB gene, forward primer"
     protein_bind    complement(5060..5184)
                     /gene="mutant version of attR"
                     /label=attR2
                     /bound_moiety="LR Clonase(TM)"
                     /note="recombination site for the Gateway(R) LR reaction"
     CDS             5225..5314
                     /codon_start=1
                     /product="three tandem HA epitope tags"
                     /label=3xHA
                     /translation="YPYDVPDYAGYPYDVPDYAGSYPYDVPDYA"
     terminator      5333..5580
                     /gene="S. cerevisiae CYC1"
                     /label=CYC1 terminator
                     /note="transcription terminator for CYC1"
     primer_bind     complement(5349..5367)
                     /label=CYC1
                     /note="CYC1 transcription termination signal, reverse
                     primer"
     primer_bind     complement(5598..5617)
                     /label=T7
                     /note="T7 promoter, forward primer"
     promoter        complement(5599..5617)
                     /label=T7 promoter
                     /note="promoter for bacteriophage T7 RNA polymerase"
     primer_bind     complement(5627..5644)
                     /label=M13 Forward
                     /note="In lacZ gene. Also called M13-F20 or M13 (-21)
                     Forward"
     primer_bind     complement(5627..5643)
                     /label=M13 fwd
                     /note="common sequencing primer, one of multiple similar
                     variants"
     primer_bind     complement(5636..5658)
                     /label=M13/pUC Forward
                     /note="In lacZ gene"
     rep_origin      5788..6243
                     /direction=RIGHT
                     /label=f1 ori
                     /note="f1 bacteriophage origin of replication; arrow
                     indicates direction of (+) strand synthesis"
     primer_bind     complement(5875..5894)
                     /label=F1ori-R
                     /note="F1 origin, reverse primer"
     primer_bind     6085..6106
                     /label=F1ori-F
                     /note="F1 origin, forward primer"
     CDS             complement(6503..7165)
                     /codon_start=1
                     /gene="S. cerevisiae HIS3"
                     /product="imidazoleglycerol-phosphate dehydratase, required
                     for histidine biosynthesis"
                     /label=HIS3
                     /note="yeast auxotrophic marker"
                     /translation="MTEQKALVKRITNETKIQIAISLKGGPLAIEHSIFPEKEAEAVAE
                     QATQSQVINVHTGIGFLDHMIHALAKHSGWSLIVECIGDLHIDDHHTTEDCGIALGQAF
                     KEALGAVRGVKRFGSGFAPLDEALSRAVVDLSNRPYAVVELGLQREKVGDLSCEMIPHF
                     LESFAEASRITLHVDCLRGKNDHHRSESAFKALAVAIREATSPNGTNDVPSTKGVLM"
     promoter        complement(7166..7352)
                     /gene="S. cerevisiae HIS3"
                     /label=HIS3 promoter
     primer_bind     complement(7499..7518)
                     /label=pRS-marker
                     /note="pRS vectors, use to sequence yeast selectable
                     marker"
     primer_bind     7618..7640
                     /label=pGEX 3'
                     /note="pGEX vectors, reverse primer"
ORIGIN
        1 gacgaaaggg cctcgtgata cgcctatttt tataggttaa tgtcatgata ataatggttt
       61 cttaggacgg atcgcttgcc tgtaacttac acgcgcctcg tatcttttaa tgatggaata
      121 atttgggaat ttactctgtg tttatttatt tttatgtttt gtatttggat tttagaaagt
      181 aaataaagaa ggtagaagag ttacggaatg aagaaaaaaa aataaacaaa ggtttaaaaa
      241 atttcaacaa aaagcgtact ttacatatat atttattaga caagaaaagc agattaaata
      301 gatatacatt cgattaacga taagtaaaat gtaaaatcac aggattttcg tgtgtggtct
      361 tctacacaga caagatgaaa caattcggca ttaatacctg agagcaggaa gagcaagata
      421 aaaggtagta tttgttggcg atccccctag agtcttttac atcttcggaa aacaaaaact
      481 attttttctt taatttcttt ttttactttc tatttttaat ttatatattt atattaaaaa
      541 atttaaatta taattatttt tatagcacgt gatgaaaagg acccaggtgg cacttttcgg
      601 ggaaatgtgc gcggaacccc tatttgttta tttttctaaa tacattcaaa tatgtatccg
      661 ctcatgagac aataaccctg ataaatgctt caataatatt gaaaaaggaa gagtatgagt
      721 attcaacatt tccgtgtcgc ccttattccc ttttttgcgg cattttgcct tcctgttttt
      781 gctcacccag aaacgctggt gaaagtaaaa gatgctgaag atcagttggg tgcacgagtg
      841 ggttacatcg aactggatct caacagcggt aagatccttg agagttttcg ccccgaagaa
      901 cgttttccaa tgatgagcac ttttaaagtt ctgctatgtg gcgcggtatt atcccgtatt
      961 gacgccgggc aagagcaact cggtcgccgc atacactatt ctcagaatga cttggttgag
     1021 tactcaccag tcacagaaaa gcatcttacg gatggcatga cagtaagaga attatgcagt
     1081 gctgccataa ccatgagtga taacactgcg gccaacttac ttctgacaac gatcggagga
     1141 ccgaaggagc taaccgcttt tttgcacaac atgggggatc atgtaactcg ccttgatcgt
     1201 tgggaaccgg agctgaatga agccatacca aacgacgagc gtgacaccac gatgcctgta
     1261 gcaatggcaa caacgttgcg caaactatta actggcgaac tacttactct agcttcccgg
     1321 caacaattaa tagactggat ggaggcggat aaagttgcag gaccacttct gcgctcggcc
     1381 cttccggctg gctggtttat tgctgataaa tctggagccg gtgagcgtgg gtctcgcggt
     1441 atcattgcag cactggggcc agatggtaag ccctcccgta tcgtagttat ctacacgacg
     1501 gggagtcagg caactatgga tgaacgaaat agacagatcg ctgagatagg tgcctcactg
     1561 attaagcatt ggtaactgtc agaccaagtt tactcatata tactttagat tgatttaaaa
     1621 cttcattttt aatttaaaag gatctaggtg aagatccttt ttgataatct catgaccaaa
     1681 atcccttaac gtgagttttc gttccactga gcgtcagacc ccgtagaaaa gatcaaagga
     1741 tcttcttgag atcctttttt tctgcgcgta atctgctgct tgcaaacaaa aaaaccaccg
     1801 ctaccagcgg tggtttgttt gccggatcaa gagctaccaa ctctttttcc gaaggtaact
     1861 ggcttcagca gagcgcagat accaaatact gtccttctag tgtagccgta gttaggccac
     1921 cacttcaaga actctgtagc accgcctaca tacctcgctc tgctaatcct gttaccagtg
     1981 gctgctgcca gtggcgataa gtcgtgtctt accgggttgg actcaagacg atagttaccg
     2041 gataaggcgc agcggtcggg ctgaacgggg ggttcgtgca cacagcccag cttggagcga
     2101 acgacctaca ccgaactgag atacctacag cgtgagctat gagaaagcgc cacgcttccc
     2161 gaagggagaa aggcggacag gtatccggta agcggcaggg tcggaacagg agagcgcacg
     2221 agggagcttc cagggggaaa cgcctggtat ctttatagtc ctgtcgggtt tcgccacctc
     2281 tgacttgagc gtcgattttt gtgatgctcg tcaggggggc ggagcctatg gaaaaacgcc
     2341 agcaacgcgg cctttttacg gttcctggcc ttttgctggc cttttgctca catgttcttt
     2401 cctgcgttat cccctgattc tgtggataac cgtattaccg cctttgagtg agctgatacc
     2461 gctcgccgca gccgaacgac cgagcgcagc gagtcagtga gcgaggaagc ggaagagcgc
     2521 ccaatacgca aaccgcctct ccccgcgcgt tggccgattc attaatgcag ctggcacgac
     2581 aggtttcccg actggaaagc gggcagtgag cgcaacgcaa ttaatgtgag ttacctcact
     2641 cattaggcac cccaggcttt acactttatg cttccggctc ctatgttgtg tggaattgtg
     2701 agcggataac aatttcacac aggaaacagc tatgaccatg attacgccaa gcgcgcaatt
     2761 aaccctcact aaagggaaca aaagctggag ctcttcgagt ttatcattat caatactcgc
     2821 catttcaaag aatacgtaaa taattaatag tagtgatttt cctaacttta tttagtcaaa
     2881 aaattagcct tttaattctg ctgtaacccg tacatgccca aaataggggg cgggttacac
     2941 agaatatata acatcgtagg tgtctgggtg aacagtttat tcctggcatc cactaaatat
     3001 aatggagccc gctttttaag ctggcatcca gaaaaaaaaa gaatcccagc accaaaatat
     3061 tgttttcttc accaaccatc agttcatagg tccattctct tagcgcaact acagagaaca
     3121 ggggcacaaa caggcaaaaa acgggcacaa cctcaatgga gtgatgcaac ctgcctggag
     3181 taaatgatga cacaaggcaa ttgacccacg catgtatcta tctcattttc ttacaccttc
     3241 tattaccttc tgctctctct gatttggaaa aagctgaaaa aaaaggttga aaccagttcc
     3301 ctgaaattat tcccctactt gactaataag tatataaaga cggtaggtat tgattgtaat
     3361 tctgtaaatc tatttcttaa acttcttaaa ttctactttt atagttagtc ttttttttag
     3421 ttttaaaaca ccagaactta gtttcgacgg attctagaac tagtggatcc cccatcacaa
     3481 gtttgtacaa aaaagctgaa cgagaaacgt aaaatgatat aaatatcaat atattaaatt
     3541 agattttgca taaaaaacag actacataat actgtaaaac acaacatatc cagtcactat
     3601 ggcggccgca ttaggcaccc caggctttac actttatgct tccggctcgt ataatgtgtg
     3661 gattttgagt taggatccgt cgagattttc aggagctaag gaagctaaaa tggagaaaaa
     3721 aatcactgga tataccaccg ttgatatatc ccaatggcat cgtaaagaac attttgaggc
     3781 atttcagtca gttgctcaat gtacctataa ccagaccgtt cagctggata ttacggcctt
     3841 tttaaagacc gtaaagaaaa ataagcacaa gttttatccg gcctttattc acattcttgc
     3901 ccgcctgatg aatgctcatc cggaattccg tatggcaatg aaagacggtg agctggtgat
     3961 atgggatagt gttcaccctt gttacaccgt tttccatgag caaactgaaa cgttttcatc
     4021 gctctggagt gaataccacg acgatttccg gcagtttcta cacatatatt cgcaagatgt
     4081 ggcgtgttac ggtgaaaacc tggcctattt ccctaaaggg tttattgaga atatgttttt
     4141 cgtctcagcc aatccctggg tgagtttcac cagttttgat ttaaacgtgg ccaatatgga
     4201 caacttcttc gcccccgttt tcaccatggg caaatattat acgcaaggcg acaaggtgct
     4261 gatgccgctg gcgattcagg ttcatcatgc cgtctgtgat ggcttccatg tcggcagaat
     4321 gcttaatgaa ttacaacagt actgcgatga gtggcagggc ggggcgtaaa cgccgcgtgg
     4381 atccggctta ctaaaagcca gataacagta tgcgtatttg cgcgctgatt tttgcggtat
     4441 aagaatatat actgatatgt atacccgaag tatgtcaaaa agaggtatgc tatgaagcag
     4501 cgtattacag tgacagttga cagcgacagc tatcagttgc tcaaggcata tatgatgtca
     4561 atatctccgg tctggtaagc acaaccatgc agaatgaagc ccgtcgtctg cgtgccgaac
     4621 gctggaaagc ggaaaatcag gaagggatgg ctgaggtcgc ccggtttatt gaaatgaacg
     4681 gctcttttgc tgacgagaac aggggctggt gaaatgcagt ttaaggttta cacctataaa
     4741 agagagagcc gttatcgtct gtttgtggat gtacagagtg atattattga cacgcccggg
     4801 cgacggatgg tgatccccct ggccagtgca cgtctgctgt cagataaagt ctcccgtgaa
     4861 ctttacccgg tggtgcatat cggggatgaa agctggcgca tgatgaccac cgatatggcc
     4921 agtgtgccgg tctccgttat cggggaagaa gtggctgatc tcagccaccg cgaaaatgac
     4981 atcaaaaacg ccattaacct gatgttctgg ggaatataaa tgtcaggctc ccttatacac
     5041 agccagtctg caggtcgacc atagtgactg gatatgttgt gttttacagt attatgtagt
     5101 ctgtttttta tgcaaaatct aatttaatat attgatattt atatcatttt acgtttctcg
     5161 ttcagctttc ttgtacaaag tggtgatggg ctgcaggaat tcgatatcaa gcttaggtgg
     5221 aatgtaccca tacgatgttc ctgactatgc gggctatccc tatgacgtcc cggactatgc
     5281 aggatcctat ccatatgacg ttccagatta cgctgctcag tgctaactcg agtcatgtaa
     5341 ttagttatgt cacgcttaca ttcacgccct ccccccacat ccgctctaac cgaaaaggaa
     5401 ggagttagac aacctgaagt ctaggtccct atttattttt ttatagttat gttagtatta
     5461 agaacgttat ttatatttca aatttttctt ttttttctgt acagacgcgt gtacgcatgt
     5521 aacattatac tgaaaacctt gcttgagaag gttttgggac gctcgaaggc tttaatttgc
     5581 ggccggtacc caattcgccc tatagtgagt cgtattacgc gcgctcactg gccgtcgttt
     5641 tacaacgtcg tgactgggaa aaccctggcg ttacccaact taatcgcctt gcagcacatc
     5701 cccctttcgc cagctggcgt aatagcgaag aggcccgcac cgatcgccct tcccaacagt
     5761 tgcgcagcct gaatggcgaa tggcgcgnnn nnnnnnnnnn nnnnnnnnnn nnnnnnnnnn
     5821 nnnnnnnnnn nnnnnnnnnn nnnnnnnnnn nnnnnnnnnn nnnnnnnnnn nnnnnnnnnn
     5881 nnnnnnnnnn nnnnnnnnnn nnnnnnnnnn ncnnnnnnnn nnnnnnnnnn nnnnnnnnnn
     5941 nnnnnnnnnn nnnnnnnnnn nnnnnnnnnn nnnnnnnnnn nnnnnnnnnn nnnnnnnnnn
     6001 nnnannnnnn nnnnnnnnnn nnnnnnnnnn nnnnnnnnnn nnnnnnnnnn nnncctttga
     6061 cgttggagtc cacgttcttt aatagtggac tcttgttcca aactggaaca acactcaacc
     6121 ctatctcggt ctattctttt gatttataag ggattttgcc gatttcggcc tattggttaa
     6181 aaaatgagct gatttaacaa aaatttaacg cgaattttaa caaaatatta acgtttacaa
     6241 tttcctgatg cggtattttc tccttacgca tctgtgcggt atttcacacc gcatagatcc
     6301 gtcgagttca agagaaaaaa aaagaaaaag caaaaagaaa aaaggaaagc gcgcctcgtt
     6361 cagaatgaca cgtatagaat gatgcattac cttgtcatct tcagtatcat actgttcgta
     6421 tacatactta ctgacattca taggtataca tatatacaca tgtatatata tcgtatgctg
     6481 cagctttaaa taatcggtgt cactacataa gaacaccttt ggtggaggga acatcgttgg
     6541 taccattggg cgaggtggct tctcttatgg caaccgcaag agccttgaac gcactctcac
     6601 tacggtgatg atcattcttg cctcgcagac aatcaacgtg gagggtaatt ctgctagcct
     6661 ctgcaaagct ttcaagaaaa tgcgggatca tctcgcaaga gagatctcct actttctccc
     6721 tttgcaaacc aagttcgaca actgcgtacg gcctgttcga aagatctacc accgctctgg
     6781 aaagtgcctc atccaaaggc gcaaatcctg atccaaacct ttttactcca cgcacggccc
     6841 ctagggcctc tttaaaagct tgaccgagag caatcccgca gtcttcagtg gtgtgatggt
     6901 cgtctatgtg taagtcacca atgcactcaa cgattagcga ccagccggaa tgcttggcca
     6961 gagcatgtat catatggtcc agaaacccta tacctgtgtg gacgttaatc acttgcgatt
     7021 gtgtggcctg ttctgctact gcttctgcct ctttttctgg gaagatcgag tgctctatcg
     7081 ctaggggacc accctttaaa gagatcgcaa tctgaatctt ggtttcattt gtaatacgct
     7141 ttactagggc tttctgctct gtcatctttg ccttcgttta tcttgcctgc tcatttttta
     7201 gtatattctt cgaagaaatc acattacttt atataatgta taattcatta tgtgataatg
     7261 ccaatcgcta agaaaaaaaa agagtcatcc gctaggggaa aaaaaaaaat gaaaatcatt
     7321 accgaggcat aaaaaaatat agagtgtact agaggaggcc aagagtaata gaaaaagaaa
     7381 attgcgggaa aggactgtgt tatgacttcc ctgactaatg ccgtgttcaa acgatacctg
     7441 gcagtgactc ctagcgctca ccaagctctt aaaacgggaa tttatggtgc actctcagta
     7501 caatctgctc tgatgccgca tagttaagcc agccccgaca cccgccaaca cgcgctgacg
     7561 cgccctgacg ggcttgtctg ctcccggcat ccgcttacag acaagctgtg accgtctccg
     7621 ggagctgcat gtgtcagagg ttttcaccgt catcaccgaa acgcgcga
//
