[The description below was written by a language model from this plasmid's Addgene catalogue record and the feature table of its GenBank file.]
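Description:
pAG413GPD-ccdB-HA is an empty Gateway destination vector for protein expression in Saccharomyces cerevisiae, built on the pRS413 shuttle backbone and about 7.7 kb in size. It is a centromeric plasmid: a CEN6/ARS element supports replication and stable segregation in yeast, which typically keeps such plasmids at low copy number. The HIS3 gene, under its own promoter, allows selection in histidine auxotrophs. For work in E. coli it carries a high-copy ColE1/pUC-type origin and an ampicillin resistance gene. An f1 origin and flanking T3 and T7 promoters are also present, apparently retained from the parental cloning vector.

The expression cassette is driven by the strong constitutive GPD (TDH3) promoter and ends with the CYC1 terminator. Between them lies a standard Gateway cassette: attR1 and attR2 sites flank a chloramphenicol resistance gene and the ccdB gene, whose product poisons DNA gyrase. Because of ccdB, the unrecombined vector must be maintained in a ccdB-tolerant bacterial strain, with chloramphenicol and ampicillin selecting for an intact cassette. In an LR recombination reaction, an open reading frame from an entry clone replaces the cassette. Loss of ccdB then provides counterselection against the parental plasmid in ordinary E. coli strains.

Immediately downstream of attR2 is a triple HA epitope, so an insert lacking a stop codon and joined in frame is expressed as a C-terminally 3xHA-tagged fusion, suitable for antibody-based detection or purification. The plasmid belongs to a suite of yeast Gateway vectors designed for high-throughput genetic analysis. The record notes that the deposited full sequence is provided for reference only and may not match the plasmid exactly.
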