Addgene plasmid #14238: pAG413GPD-ccdB-HA
Purpose: (Empty Backbone)
Depositing lab: Susan Lindquist. Depositing organization: Whitehead Institute for Biomedical Research. Publication: A suite of Gateway cloning vectors for high-throughput genetic analysis in Saccharomyces cerevisiae. Alberti S, Gitler AD, Lindquist S. Yeast. 2007 Oct . 24(10):913-9. 10.1002/yea.1502 PubMed 17583893.
Backbone
  Vector backbone: pRS413
  Vector type: Yeast Expression ; Gateway Destination
  Selectable markers: HIS3
Growth in bacteria
  Bacterial resistance: Chloramphenicol and Ampicillin, 25 & 100 μg/mL
  Growth temperature: 37°C
  Growth strain: ccdB Survival
  Growth instructions: DB3.1, ccdB Survival
  Copy number: Unknown
Gene/Insert
  Gene/Insert name: None
  Tag / fusion protein: 3HA (C terminal on backbone)
  Cloning method: Gateway Cloning
  Sequencing primers: 5′ GPDPro_F
Terms and licenses: Academic/Nonprofit Terms; Industry Terms: Not Available to Industry
Depositor comments: Type of plasmid: CEN. This plasmid contains the Gateway technology from Invitrogen; Invitrogen requires purchasing of Gateway Clonase for carrying out the Gateway recombinational cloning reaction http://www.invitrogen.com Please note that the full plasmid sequence is provided as a reference only, and may not match the exact sequence of the plasmid.
How to cite: pAG413GPD-ccdB-HA was a gift from Susan Lindquist (Addgene plasmid # 14238 ; http://n2t.net/addgene:14238 ; RRID:Addgene_14238)
