>Addgene plasmid #14238 | pAG413GPD-ccdB-HA | addgene partial sequence | sequence record 20673 | 14238 with ccdB-Fwd
GGGAGAGTGGCTGATCTCAGCCACCGCGAAAATGACATCAAAAACGCCATTAACCTGATGTTCTGGGGAA
TATAAATGTCAGGCTCCCTTATACACAGCCAGTCTGCAGGTCGACCATAGTGACTGGATATGTTGTGTTT
TACAGTATTATGTAGTCTGTTTTTTATGCAAAATCTAATTTAATATATTGATATTTATATCATTTTACGT
TTCTCGTTCAGCTTTCTTGTACAAAGTGGTGATGGGCTGCAGGAATTCGATATCAAGCTTAGGTGGAATG
TACCCATACGATGTTCCTGACTATGCGGGCTATCCCTATGACGTCCCGGACTATGCAGGATCCTATCCAT
ATGACGTTCCAGATTACGCTGCTCAGTGCTAACTCGAGTCATGTAATTAGTTATGTCACGCTTACATTCA
CGCCCTCCCCCCACATCCGCTCTAACCGAAAAGGAAGGAGTTAGACAACCTGAAGTCTAGGTCCCTATTT
ATTTTTTTATAGTTATGTTAGTATTAAGAACGTTATTTATATTTCAAATTTTTCTTTTTTTTCTGTACAG
ACGCGTGTACGCATGTAACATTATACTGAAAACCTTGCTTGAGAAGGTTTTGGGACGCTCGAAGGCTTTA
ATTTGCGGCCGGTACCCAATTCGCCCTATAGTGAGTCGTATTACGCGCGCTCACTGGCCGTCGTTTTACA
ACGTCGTGACTGGGAAAACCCTGGCGTTACCCAACTTAATCGCCTTGCAGCACATCCCCCTTTCGCCAGC
TGGCGTAATAGCGAAGAGGCCCGCACCGATCGCCCTTCCCAACAGTTGCGCAGCCTGAATGGCGAATGGA
CGCGCCCTGTAGCGGCGCATTAAG
