>Addgene plasmid #14238 | pAG413GPD-ccdB-HA | addgene partial sequence | sequence record 128472 | GW-5 5'-AATCTCGCCGGATCCTAACT-3'
GGAGCTAAGTGTAAAGCCTGGGGTGCCTAATGCGGCCGCCATAGTGACTGGATATGTTGTGTTTTACAGT
ATTATGTAGTCTGTTTTTTATGCAAAATCTAATTTAATATATTGATATTTATATCATTTTACGTTTCTCG
TTCAGCTTTTTTGTACAAACTTGTGATGGGGGATCCACTAGTTCTAGAATCCGTCGAAACTAAGTTCTGG
TGTTTTAAAACTAAAAAAAAGACTAACTATAAAAGTAGAATTTAAGAAGTTTAAGAAATAGATTTACAGA
ATTACAATCAATACCTACCGTCTTTATATACTTATTAGTCAAGTAGGGGAATAATTTCAGGGAACTGGTT
TCAACCTTTTTTTTCAGCTTTTTCCAAATCAGAGAGAGCAGAAGGTAATAGAAGGTGTAAGAAAATGAGA
TAGATACATGCGTGGGTCAATTGCCTTGTGTCATCATTTACTCCAGGCAGGTTGCATCACTCCATTGAGG
TTGTGCCCGTTTTTTGCCTGTTTGTGCCCCTGTTCTCTGTAGTTGCGCTAAGAGAATGGACCTATGAACT
GATGGTTGGTGAAGAAAACAATATTTTGGTGCTGGGATTCTTTTTTTTTCTGGATGCCAGCTTAAAAAGC
GGGCTCCATTATATTTAGTGGATGCCAGGAATAAACTGTTCACCCAGACACCTACGATGTTATATATTCT
GTGTAACCCGCCCCCTATTTTGGGCATGTACGGGTTACAGCAGAATTAAAA
