>Addgene plasmid #14238 | pAG413GPD-ccdB-HA | addgene partial sequence | sequence record 128473 | pRS-marker 5'-cggcatcagagcagattgta-3'
ATTGCGATCTCTTTAAAGGGTGGTCCCCTAGCGATAGAGCACTCGATCTTCCCAGAAAAAGAGGCAGAAG
CAGTAGCAGAACAGGCCACACAATCGCAAGTGATTAACGTCCACACAGGTATAGGGTTTCTGGACCATAT
GATACATGCTCTGGCCAAGCATTCCGGCTGGTCGCTAATCGTTGAGTGCATTGGTGACTTACACATAGAC
GACCATCACACCACTGAAGACTGCGGGATTGCTCTCGGTCAAGCTTTTAAAGAGGCCCTAGGGGCCGTGC
GTGGAGTAAAAAGGTTTGGATCAGGATTTGCGCCTTTGGATGAGGCACTTTCCAGAGCGGTGGTAGATCT
TTCGAACAGGCCGTACGCAGTTGTCGAACTTGGTTTGCAAAGGGAGAAAGTAGGAGATCTCTCTTGCGAG
ATGATCCC
